Addgene plasmid #216430: pPOM005_P1_ConL10
Purpose: Allows multigene assembly with MoClo golden gate cloning. Part type 1 following the YeastToolkit MoClo grammar. Left connector.
Depositing lab: Tomáš Pluskal. Depositing organization: Institute of Organic Chemistry and Biochemistry, Academy of Sciences of the Czech Republic. Publication: POMBOX: A Fission Yeast Cloning Toolkit for Molecular and Synthetic Biology. Hebra T, Smrckova H, Elkatmis B, Prevorovsky M, Pluskal T. ACS Synth Biol. 2023 Nov 22. doi: 10.1021/acssynbio.3c00529. PubMed 37991801.
Backbone
  Vector backbone: pYTK001
  Vector type: Synthetic Biology
Growth in bacteria
  Bacterial resistance: Chloramphenicol, 25 μg/mL
  Growth temperature: 37°C
  Growth strain: DH5alpha
  Copy number: High Copy
Gene/Insert
  Gene/Insert name: Connector L10
  Species: Synthetic
  Insert size (bp): 184
  Cloning method: Golden Gate
Terms and licenses: Academic/Nonprofit Terms; Industry Terms: Not Available to Industry
How to cite: pPOM005_P1_ConL10 was a gift from Tomáš Pluskal (Addgene plasmid # 216430 ; http://n2t.net/addgene:216430 ; RRID:Addgene_216430)
