[The description below was written by a language model from this plasmid's Addgene catalogue record and pLannotate feature annotations shown in this document.]
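Description:
pPOM005_P1_ConL10 is a small (about 1.8 kb) synthetic-biology part plasmid from the POMBOX fission yeast cloning toolkit, built on the pYTK001 part-entry backbone of the YeastToolkit MoClo system. It is maintained only in E. coli. The annotated backbone consists of a high-copy ColE1/pUC-type origin of replication and a chloramphenicol acetyltransferase (cat) gene driven by its native cat promoter and followed by a minimal lambda t0 terminator, giving chloramphenicol selection. The record lists no yeast origin, yeast marker or expression elements, consistent with a plasmid whose role is to store and donate a single standardized part rather than to be introduced into yeast itself.

The payload is Connector L10, a 184 bp synthetic sequence inserted by Golden Gate cloning and classified as a type 1 part (left connector) under the YeastToolkit MoClo grammar. The automated feature table does not annotate this insert, so it presumably lies in the unannotated region outside the resistance cassette and origin, although the record does not give its coordinates or internal composition. In the MoClo hierarchy, a type 1 left connector occupies the first position of a transcription unit assembly, upstream of the promoter part. Together with a matching right connector at the other end, it supplies the flanking sequences that determine the order in which completed transcription units are joined in a subsequent Golden Gate step. As stated in the record, the plasmid's purpose is to enable multigene assembly; the connector's numbering suggests it serves one of the later cassette positions in an extended connector series, which would allow larger multi-cassette constructs to be built for fission yeast.
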