Features (pLannotate 1.2.2; 4 found; start..end, strand, type, name):
     11..45      -  terminator     lambda t0 terminator: minimal transcription terminator from phage lambda (Scholtissek and Grosse, 1987)
    119..775     -  CDS            cat: CAT_ECOLX - Experimental evidence at protein level: Swiss-Prot protein existence level 1. This enzyme is an effector of chloramphenicol resistance in bacteria. From Escherichia coli. This protein is used as a marker in many commonly used cloning vectors, such as pACYC184.
    776..873     -  promoter       cat promoter: promoter of the E. coli cat gene encoding chloramphenicol acetyltransferase
    957..1545    +  rep_origin     ori: high-copy-number ColE1/pMB1/pBR322/pUC origin of replication
>Addgene plasmid #216430 | pPOM005_P1_ConL10 | addgene full sequence | sequence record 427370 | Addgene NGS Result
GACCAGACCAATAAAAAACGCCCGGCGGCAACCGAGCGTTCTGAACAAATCCAGATGGAGTTCTGAGGTC
ATTACTGGATCTATCAACAGGAGTCCAAGCGAGCTCGATATCAAATTACGCCCCGCCCTGCCACTCATCG
CAGTACTGTTGTAATTCATTAAGCATTCTGCCGACATGGAAGCCATCACAAACGGCATGATGAACCTGAA
TCGCCAGCGGCATCAGCACCTTGTCGCCTTGCGTATAATATTTGCCCATGGTGAAAACGGGGGCGAAGAA
GTTGTCCATATTGGCCACGTTTAAATCAAAACTGGTGAAACTCACCCAGGGATTGGCTGAAACGAAAAAC
ATATTCTCAATAAACCCTTTAGGGAAATAGGCCAGGTTTTCACCGTAACACGCCACATCTTGCGAATATA
TGTGTAGAAACTGCCGGAAATCGTCGTGGTATTCACTCCAGAGCGATGAAAACGTTTCAGTTTGCTCATG
GAAAACGGTGTAACAAGGGTGAACACTATCCCATATCACCAGCTCACCGTCTTTCATTGCCATACGAAAT
TCCGGATGAGCATTCATCAGGCGGGCAAGAATGTGAATAAAGGCCGGATAAAACTTGTGCTTATTTTTCT
TTACGGTCTTTAAAAAGGCCGTAATATCCAGCTGAACGGTCTGGTTATAGGTACATTGAGCAACTGACTG
AAATGCCTCAAAATGTTCTTTACGATGCCATTGGGATATATCAACGGTGGTATATCCAGTGATTTTTTTC
TCCATTTTAGCTTCCTTAGCTCCTGAAAATCTCGATAACTCAAAAAATACGCCCGGTAGTGATCTTATTT
CATTATGGTGAAAGTTGGAACCTCTTACGTGCCCGATCAATCATGACCAAAATCCCTTAACGTGAGTTTT
CGTTCCACTGAGCGTCAGACCCCGTAGAAAAGATCAAAGGATCTTCTTGAGATCCTTTTTTTCTGCGCGT
AATCTGCTGCTTGCAAACAAAAAAACCACCGCTACCAGCGGTGGTTTGTTTGCCGGATCAAGAGCTACCA
ACTCTTTTTCCGAAGGTAACTGGCTTCAGCAGAGCGCAGATACCAAATACTGTTCTTCTAGTGTAGCCGT
AGTTAGGCCACCACTTCAAGAACTCTGTAGCACCGCCTACATACCTCGCTCTGCTAATCCTGTTACCAGT
GGCTGCTGCCAGTGGCGATAAGTCGTGTCTTACCGGGTTGGACTCAAGACGATAGTTACCGGATAAGGCG
CAGCGGTCGGGCTGAACGGGGGGTTCGTGCACACAGCCCAGCTTGGAGCGAACGACCTACACCGAACTGA
GATACCTACAGCGTGAGCTATGAGAAAGCGCCACGCTTCCCGAAGGGAGAAAGGCGGACAGGTATCCGGT
AAGCGGCAGGGTCGGAACAGGAGAGCGCACGAGGGAGCTTCCAGGGGGAAACGCCTGGTATCTTTATAGT
CCTGTCGGGTTTCGCCACCTCTGACTTGAGCGTCGATTTTTGTGATGCTCGTCAGGGGGGCGGAGCCTAT
GGAAAAACGCCAGCAACGCGGCCTTTTTACGGTTCCTGGCCTTTTGCTGGCCTTTTGCTCACATGTTCTT
TCCTGCGTTATCCCCTGATTCTGTGGATAACCGTAGTCGGTCTCACCCTGAATTCGCATCTAGACCCGAG
AGCGGTATGGGCATACAACAGGTCCTATCGATGCACTAGATCCATCTCCGTAAACTGAGACTAGGCCCAA
GCCTCAAACAGACGACTGGGTTGACGTAGATTCACACTAAGCATTAGCTACCGCACTGCTCTGAGAGCGT
CTCAATTGACGTTCCATATAACGTGA
